>Addgene plasmid #18004 | Flag-Bcl2-Cb5 | addgene partial sequence | sequence record 23823 | 18004 with T7
ACCGGGCCCCCCCTCGAGGTCGACGGTATCGATAAGCTTGATGTCTAGATCAGTCCTCTGCCATGTATAG
GCGATACATCAAGGCGACGGCCACTGCAGAGATGGCAGGGATCACCCAGTTGGTCCACCAACTGGAACTA
GAATCAATAGTAGTGATGAGCAGAGTCTTCAGAGACAGCCAGGAGAAATCAAACAGAGGCCGCATGCTGG
GGCCGTACAGTTCCACAAAGGCATCCCAGCCTCCGTTATCCTGGATCCAGGTGTGCAGGTGCCGGTTCAG
GTACTCAGTCATCCACAGGGCGATGTTGTCCACCAGGGGCGACATCTCCCGGTTGACGCTCTCCACACAC
ATGACCCCACCGAACTCAAAGAAGGCCACAATCCTCCCCCAGTTCACCCCGTCCCTGAAGAGCTCCTCCA
CCACCGTGGCAAAGCGTCCCCGCGCGGTGAAGGGCGTCAGGTGCAGCTGGCTGGACATCTCGGCGAAGTC
GCGGCGGTAGCGGCGGGAGAAGTCGTCGCCGGCCTGGCGGAGGGTCAGGTGGACCACAGGTGGCACCGGG
CTGAGCGCAGGCCCCGAGGCGGCGCCGGGGGCAGCCGGGGTCTGCAGCGGCGAGGTCCTGGCGACCGGGT
CGCGGGATGCGGCTGGATGGGGCGTGTGCCCGGGCTGGGAGGAGAAGATGCCCGGTGCGGGGGCGGCCCC
CGGGGGCGCGGCGCCCACATCTCCCGCATCCCACTCGTAGCCCCTCTGCGACAGCTTATAATGGATGTAC
TTCATCACTATCTCCCGGTTATCGTACCCCGTTCTCCCAGCGTGCGCCATAGATCCGCCCGGGCTCTTAT
CGTCGTCATCCTTGTAATCCATGGTGGCGGCCGCCACCGCGTGG
