[The description below was written by a language model from this plasmid's Addgene catalogue record.]
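Description:
Flag-Bcl2-Cb5 is a mammalian expression plasmid built on the commercial pCMV-Tag2B backbone (about 4.3 kb without insert). It is propagated in E. coli under kanamycin selection, and it carries a neomycin resistance marker that allows G418 selection of transfected mammalian cells. The record lists the copy number as unknown and does not name the origin of replication. The restriction sites used for cloning are also not recorded, although T3 and T7 primer sites flank the insert for sequencing.

The payload is a roughly 760 bp chimeric open reading frame encoding human Bcl-2 redirected to the endoplasmic reticulum. The native C-terminal membrane-anchoring domain of Bcl-2 (residues 219–239) has been replaced by residues 100–134 of human cytochrome b5, a tail-anchor segment that inserts into the ER membrane, so the fusion protein localises to the ER instead of following the normal distribution of Bcl-2. Both parts were PCR-amplified, Bcl-2 from an existing human Bcl-2 plasmid and the cytochrome b5 segment from an EST clone. Expression is driven by the CMV promoter, and the backbone supplies an N-terminal Flag epitope in frame with the insert, which allows detection or immunoprecipitation with anti-Flag antibodies.

The construct was made to examine how subcellular location shapes Bcl-2 function. The associated study compared transient expression of wild-type, mitochondrially targeted and ER-targeted Bcl-2. It reported that the wild-type and mitochondrial forms induced apoptosis, whereas the ER-targeted form protected cells against Bax-induced death. The plasmid is therefore suited to transient or stable expression experiments on ER-localised Bcl-2 activity in mammalian cells.
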