Addgene plasmid #18004: Flag-Bcl2-Cb5
Depositing lab: Clark Distelhorst. Publication: Transient expression of wild-type or mitochondrially targeted Bcl-2 induces apoptosis, whereas transient expression of endoplasmic reticulum-targeted Bcl-2 is protective against Bax-induced cell death. Wang NS, Unkila MT, Reineks EZ, Distelhorst CW. J Biol Chem. 2001 Nov 23. 276(47):44117-28. 10.1074/jbc.M101958200 PubMed 11546793.
Backbone
  Vector backbone: pCMV-Tag2B
  Backbone manufacturer: Stratagene
  Backbone size w/o insert (bp): 4300
  Vector type: Mammalian Expression
  Selectable markers: Neomycin (select with G418)
Growth in bacteria
  Bacterial resistance: Kanamycin, 50 μg/mL
  Growth temperature: 37°C
  Growth strain: DH5alpha
  Copy number: Unknown
Gene/Insert
  Gene/Insert name: ER targeted Bcl-2 (alt names: Bcl-2 Cb5; Bcl2 Cytochrome b5)
  Species: H. sapiens (human)
  Insert size (bp): 761
  Mutation: C terminal of Bcl-2 replaced with Cytochrome b5. Targets Bcl-2 to the Endoplasmic Reticulum.
  Entrez Gene: BCL2 (a.k.a. Bcl-2, PPP1R50)
  Promoter: CMV
  Tag / fusion protein: Flag (N terminal on backbone)
  Cloning method: Restriction Enzyme; 5′ cloning site unknown (unknown if destroyed); 3′ cloning site unknown (unknown if destroyed)
  Sequencing primers: 5′ T3; 3′ T7
Resource information
  A portion of this plasmid was derived from a plasmid made by: PCR amplified human Bcl-2 from pB4 plasmid purchased from ATCC. PCR amplified Cb5 from EST purchased from ATCC.
Terms and licenses: Academic/Nonprofit Terms; Industry Terms: Not Available to Industry
Depositor comments: Amino acids 100–134 (ITTIDSSSSWWTNWVIPAISAVAVALMYRLYMAED) human cytochrome b5 replaced the C-terminal domain of Bcl-2 (amino acids 219-239).
How to cite: Flag-Bcl2-Cb5 was a gift from Clark Distelhorst (Addgene plasmid # 18004 ; http://n2t.net/addgene:18004 ; RRID:Addgene_18004)
